Addgene plasmid #49942: SL536
Purpose: Expresses a TALE-TET1CD (catalytic domain of TET1) fusion protein engineered to bind a site in the human RHOXF2/2B homeobox (RHOXF2) gene and demethylate CpGs adjacent to the binding site
Depositing lab: Keith Joung. Depositing organization: Massachusetts General Hospital. Publication: Targeted DNA demethylation and activation of endogenous genes using programmable TALE-TET1 fusion proteins. Maeder ML, Angstman JF, Richardson ME, Linder SJ, Cascio VM, Tsai SQ, Ho QH, Sander JD, Reyon D, Bernstein BE, Costello JF, Wilkinson MF, Joung JK. Nat Biotechnol. 2013 Oct 9. doi: 10.1038/nbt.2726. PubMed 24108092.
Backbone
  Vector backbone: pJFA334E9
  Backbone manufacturer: Joung lab (Addgene plasmid #49237)
  Vector type: TALEN
Growth in bacteria
  Bacterial resistance: Ampicillin, 100 μg/mL
  Growth temperature: 37°C
  Growth strain: XL1 Blue
  Copy number: Unknown
Gene/Insert
  Gene/Insert name: RHOXF2 Rhox homeobox family member 2 (alt names: RH-3; RHOXF2 site #3)
  Species: H. sapiens (human)
  Entrez Gene: RHOXF2 (a.k.a. CT107, PEPP-2, PEPP2, THG1)
  Promoter: EF1a
  Cloning method: Restriction Enzyme; 5′ cloning site BsmBI (unknown if destroyed); 3′ cloning site BsmBI (unknown if destroyed)
  Sequencing primers: 5′ EF1a-F 5'-TCAAGCCTCAGACAGTGGTTC-3'; 3′ OJA199 5'-CACCATCACAGCAGTTGG-3'
Terms and licenses: Academic/Nonprofit Terms; Industry Terms: Not Available to Industry
Depositor comments: TALE target site is: TATTTGCTGTGGGTTGGGCC. See Supplementary Figure 13 of associated publication for amino acid sequences of backbone and TALE repeat array.
How to cite: SL536 was a gift from Keith Joung (Addgene plasmid # 49942 ; http://n2t.net/addgene:49942 ; RRID:Addgene_49942)
