[The description below was written by a language model from this plasmid's Addgene catalogue record.]
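Description:
SL536 is a mammalian expression plasmid encoding a programmable TALE-TET1CD fusion protein, built on the pJFA334E9 backbone and catalogued under the TALEN vector type, although its effector is a demethylase domain rather than a nuclease. It is propagated in E. coli under ampicillin selection. The record lists the copy number as unknown and gives no feature table, so the origin of replication, polyadenylation signal, any epitope tags or nuclear localisation signals, and any mammalian selection marker are not stated.

The payload is a custom TALE repeat array cloned into the backbone through flanking BsmBI sites, a type IIS arrangement commonly used to drop assembled repeat arrays in frame between the TALE terminal domains and a downstream effector. Here the array is fused to the catalytic domain of TET1, an enzyme that oxidises 5-methylcytosine and so initiates removal of the methyl mark. Although the insert field names the human gene RHOXF2, the plasmid does not carry that gene. The name refers to the genomic target, specifically the third designed site (RH-3) in the human RHOXF2/2B homeobox locus, which the TALE array is engineered to recognise. Expression of the fusion is driven by the EF1a promoter, a strong constitutive promoter active in many mammalian cell types.

The construct is intended for targeted epigenome editing. Once expressed in human cells, the TALE domain directs TET1CD to its binding site so that adjacent CpGs are demethylated, allowing tests of whether loss of methylation at defined positions activates the endogenous gene.
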