>Addgene plasmid #49942 | SL536 | depositor partial sequence | sequence record 74448 | TALE sequence
ATGGTGGACTTGAGGACACTCGGTTATTCGCAACAGCAACAGGAGAAAATCAAGCCTAAGGTCAGGAGCA
CCGTCGCGCAACACCACGAGGCGCTTGTGGGGCATGGCTTCACTCATGCGCATATTGTCGCGCTTTCACA
GCACCCTGCGGCGCTTGGGACGGTGGCTGTCAAATACCAAGATATGATTGCGGCCCTGCCCGAAGCCACG
CACGAGGCAATTGTAGGGGTCGGTAAACAGTGGTCGGGAGCGCGAGCACTTGAGGCGCTGCTGACTGTGG
CGGGTGAGCTTAGGGGGCCTCCGCTCCAGCTCGACACCGGGCAGCTGCTGAAGATCGCGAAGAGAGGGGG
AGTAACAGCGGTAGAGGCAGTGCACGCCTGGCGCAATGCGCTCACCGGGGCCCCCTTGAACCTGACCCCA
GACCAGGTAGTCGCAATCGCGTCGAACATTGGGGGAAAGCAAGCCCTGGAAACCGTGCAAAGGTTGTTGC
CGGTCCTTTGTCAAGACCACGGCCTTACACCGGAGCAAGTCGTGGCCATTGCAAGCAATGGGGGTGGCAA
ACAGGCTCTTGAGACGGTTCAGAGACTTCTCCCAGTTCTCTGTCAAGCCCACGGGCTGACTCCCGATCAA
GTTGTAGCGATTGCGTCCAACGGTGGAGGGAAACAAGCATTGGAGACTGTCCAACGGCTCCTTCCCGTGT
TGTGTCAAGCCCACGGTTTGACGCCTGCACAAGTGGTCGCCATCGCCTCGAATGGCGGCGGTAAGCAGGC
GCTGGAAACAGTACAGCGCCTGCTGCCTGTACTGTGCCAGGATCATGGACTGACCCCAGACCAGGTAGTC
GCAATCGCGAACAATAATGGGGGAAAGCAAGCCCTGGAAACCGTGCAAAGGTTGTTGCCGGTCCTTTGTC
AAGACCACGGCCTTACACCGGAGCAAGTCGTGGCCATTGCATCCCACGACGGTGGCAAACAGGCTCTTGA
GACGGTTCAGAGACTTCTCCCAGTTCTCTGTCAAGCCCACGGGCTGACTCCCGATCAAGTTGTAGCGATT
GCGTCCAACGGTGGAGGGAAACAAGCATTGGAGACTGTCCAACGGCTCCTTCCCGTGTTGTGTCAAGCCC
ACGGTTTGACGCCTGCACAAGTGGTCGCCATCGCCAACAACAACGGCGGTAAGCAGGCGCTGGAAACAGT
ACAGCGCCTGCTGCCTGTACTGTGCCAGGATCATGGACTGACCCCAGACCAGGTAGTCGCAATCGCGTCA
AACGGAGGGGGAAAGCAAGCCCTGGAAACCGTGCAAAGGTTGTTGCCGGTCCTTTGTCAAGACCACGGCC
TTACACCGGAGCAAGTCGTGGCCATTGCAAATAATAACGGTGGCAAACAGGCTCTTGAGACGGTTCAGAG
ACTTCTCCCAGTTCTCTGTCAAGCCCACGGGCTGACTCCCGATCAAGTTGTAGCGATTGCGAATAACAAT
GGAGGGAAACAAGCATTGGAGACTGTCCAACGGCTCCTTCCCGTGTTGTGTCAAGCCCACGGTTTGACGC
CTGCACAAGTGGTCGCCATCGCCAACAACAACGGCGGTAAGCAGGCGCTGGAAACAGTACAGCGCCTGCT
GCCTGTACTGTGCCAGGATCATGGACTGACCCCAGACCAGGTAGTCGCAATCGCGTCAAACGGAGGGGGA
AAGCAAGCCCTGGAAACCGTGCAAAGGTTGTTGCCGGTCCTTTGTCAAGACCACGGCCTTACACCGGAGC
AAGTCGTGGCCATTGCAAGCAATGGGGGTGGCAAACAGGCTCTTGAGACGGTTCAGAGACTTCTCCCAGT
TCTCTGTCAAGCCCACGGGCTGACTCCCGATCAAGTTGTAGCGATTGCGAATAACAATGGAGGGAAACAA
GCATTGGAGACTGTCCAACGGCTCCTTCCCGTGTTGTGTCAAGCCCACGGTTTGACGCCTGCACAAGTGG
TCGCCATCGCCAACAACAACGGCGGTAAGCAGGCGCTGGAAACAGTACAGCGCCTGCTGCCTGTACTGTG
CCAGGATCATGGACTGACCCCAGACCAGGTAGTCGCAATCGCGAACAATAATGGGGGAAAGCAAGCCCTG
GAAACCGTGCAAAGGTTGTTGCCGGTCCTTTGTCAAGACCACGGCCTTACACCGGAGCAAGTCGTGGCCA
TTGCATCCCACGACGGTGGCAAACAGGCTCTTGAGACGGTTCAGAGACTTCTCCCAGTTCTCTGTCAAGC
CCACGGGCTGACACCCGAACAGGTGGTCGCCATTGCTTCCCACGACGGAGGACGGCCAGCCTTGGAG
