>Addgene plasmid #49942 | SL536 | addgene partial sequence | sequence record 75969 | EF1a-F 5'-TCAAGCCTCAGACAGTGGTTC-3'
AGCGGCCGCCACCATGGCCCCCAAGAAGAAGAGGAAGGTGGGCATTCACCGCGGGGTACCTATGGTGGAC
TTGAGGACACTCGGTTATTCGCAACAGCAACAGGAGAAAATCAAGCCTAAGGTCAGGAGCACCGTCGCGC
AACACCACGAGGCGCTTGTGGGGCATGGCTTCACTCATGCGCATATTGTCGCGCTTTCACAGCACCCTGC
GGCGCTTGGGACGGTGGCTGTCAAATACCAAGATATGATTGCGGCCCTGCCCGAAGCCACGCACGAGGCA
ATTGTAGGGGTCGGTAAACAGTGGTCGGGAGCGCGAGCACTTGAGGCGCTGCTGACTGTGGCGGGTGAGC
TTAGGGGGCCTCCGCTCCAGCTCGACACCGGGCAGCTGCTGAAGATCGCGAAGAGAGGGGGAGTAACAGC
GGTAGAGGCAGTGCACGCCTGGCGCAATGCGCTCACCGGGGCCCCCTTGAACCTGACCCCAGACCAGGTA
GTCGCAATCGCGTCGAACATTGGGGGAAAGCAAGCCCTGGAAACCGTGCAAAGGTTGTTGCCGGTCCTTT
GTCAAGACCACGGCCTTACACCGGAGCAAGTCGTGGCCATTGCAAGCAATGGGGGTGGCAAACAGGCTCT
TGAGACGGTTCAGAGACTTCTCCCAGTTCTCTGTCAAGCCCACGGGCTGACTCCCGATCAAGTTGTAGCG
ATTGCGTCCAACGGTGGAGGGAAACAAGCATTGGAGACTGTCCAACGGCTCCTTCCCGTGTTGTGTCAAG
CCCACGGTTTGACGCCTGCACAAGTGGTCGCCATCGCCTC
