>Addgene plasmid #49942 | SL536 | addgene partial sequence | sequence record 76799 | hTET1-F 5'-ACCCTACCGACAGAAGATGC-3'
TGATCCAGAGACTTGTGGAGCTTCATTCTCTTTTGGCTGTTCATGGAGTATGTACTTTAATGGCTGTAAG
TTTGGTAGAAGCCCAAGCCCCAGAAGATTTAGAATTGATCCAAGCTCTCCCTTACATGAAAAAAACCTTG
AAGATAACTTACAGAGTTTGGCTACACGATTAGCTCCAATTTATAAGCAGTATGCTCCAGTAGCTTACCA
AAATCAGGTGGAATATGAAAATGTTGCCCGAGAATGTCGGCTTGGCAGCAAGGAAGGTCGACCCTTCTCT
GGGGTCACTGCTTGCCTGGACTTCTGTGCTCATCCCCACAGGGACATTCACAACATGAATAATGGAAGCA
CTGTGGTTTGTACCTTAACTCGAGAAGATAACCGCTCTTTGGGTGTTATTCCTCAAGATGAGCAGCTCCA
TGTGCTACCTCTTTATAAGCTTTCAGACACAGATGAGTTTGGCTCCAAGGAAGGAATGGAAGCCAAGATC
AAATCTGGGGCCATCGAGGTCCTGGCACCCCGCCGCAAAAAAAGAACGTGTTTCACTCAGCCTGTTCCCC
GTTCTGGAAAGAAGAGGGCTGCGATGATGACAGAGGTTCTTGCACATAAGATAAGGGCAGTGGAAAAGAA
ACCTATTCCCCGAATCAAGCGGAAGAATAACTCAACAACAACAAACAACAGTAAGCCTTCGTCACTGCCA
ACCTTAGGGAGTAACACTGAGACCGTGCAACCTGAAGTAAAAAGTGAAACCGAACCCCATTTTATCTTAA
AAAGTTCAGACAACACTAAAACTTATTCGCTGATGCCATCCGCTCCTCACCCAGTGAAAGA
